Addgene plasmid #14871: GolgiCKAR
Depositing lab: Alexandra Newton. Publication: Targeting protein kinase C activity reporter to discrete intracellular regions reveals spatiotemporal differences in agonist-dependent signaling. Gallegos LL, Kunkel MT, Newton AC. J Biol Chem. 2006 Oct 13. 281(41):30947-56. 10.1074/jbc.M603741200 PubMed 16901905.
Backbone
  Vector backbone: pcDNA3
  Backbone manufacturer: Invitrogen
  Backbone size w/o insert (bp): 5400
  Vector type: Mammalian Expression
Growth in bacteria
  Bacterial resistance: Ampicillin, 100 μg/mL
  Growth temperature: 37°C
  Growth strain: DH5alpha
  Copy number: High Copy
Gene/Insert
  Gene/Insert name: C kinase activity reporter (alt name: eNOS-CFP-FHA2-peptide-YFP)
  Tag / fusion protein: eNOS(1-33) (N terminal on insert); CFP (N terminal on insert); YFP (C terminal on insert)
  Cloning method: Restriction Enzyme; 5′ cloning site HindIII (not destroyed); 3′ cloning site XbaI (not destroyed)
  Sequencing primers: 5′ T7
Terms and licenses: Academic/Nonprofit Terms; Industry Terms: Not Available to Industry
Depositor comments: GolgiCKAR was generated by fusing in frame sequences encoding the amino-terminal 33 amino acids of endothelial nitric-oxide synthase to the immediate 5'-end of CKAR.
How to cite: GolgiCKAR was a gift from Alexandra Newton (Addgene plasmid # 14871 ; http://n2t.net/addgene:14871 ; RRID:Addgene_14871)
