[The description below was written by a language model from this plasmid's Addgene catalogue record.]
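Description:
GolgiCKAR is a mammalian expression plasmid built on the pcDNA3 backbone (about 5.4 kb without the insert) that encodes a Golgi-targeted version of the C kinase activity reporter (CKAR), a genetically encoded FRET sensor for protein kinase C activity. It is maintained in E. coli as a high-copy plasmid under ampicillin selection. The record does not list individual backbone features. pcDNA3 vectors generally drive the insert from the CMV immediate-early promoter and carry a neomycin resistance cassette for selection in mammalian cells. The use of a T7 primer for 5′ sequencing fits the T7 promoter site that lies upstream of the pcDNA3 polylinker.

The insert was cloned between HindIII and XbaI sites, both of which are retained, and has the arrangement eNOS(1-33)–CFP–FHA2–substrate peptide–YFP. In the CKAR design, a PKC substrate peptide and an FHA2 phosphothreonine-binding domain sit between the CFP donor and the YFP acceptor. When the peptide is phosphorylated it binds the FHA2 module within the same molecule, and the resulting conformational change alters energy transfer between the two fluorescent proteins, giving a reversible ratiometric readout of kinase activity. According to the depositor, GolgiCKAR was made by fusing the sequence for the amino-terminal 33 residues of endothelial nitric-oxide synthase in frame to the immediate 5′ end of CKAR. This segment acts as a localization signal that tethers the reporter at the Golgi. The construct is used for live-cell imaging of PKC signalling at this compartment, so that the timing and magnitude of agonist-evoked activity can be compared with reporters targeted to other intracellular regions.
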