>Addgene plasmid #14871 | GolgiCKAR | addgene partial sequence | sequence record 21438 | CMV-F 5'-CGCAAATGGGCGGTAGGCGTG-3'
CAGAGCTCTCTGGCTACTAGAGAACCACTGCTTACTGGCTTATCGAAATTAATACGACTCACTATAGGGA
GACCCAAGCTTATGGGCAACTTGAAGAGCGTGGCCCAGGAGCCTGGGCCACCCTGCGGACTTGGACTGGG
TCTGGGACTTGGATTGTGCGGCAAGCAGGGCCCAGCCACCCCGGCAGGTGGAGGTGGTGGAGGAGGTGGA
GGTG
